>Addgene plasmid #233940 | pHRSV_CHARMS-V43D/E52K/R62E | addgene full sequence | sequence record 469200 | Addgene NGS Result
GCAGGCAGAAGTATGCAAAGCATGCATCTCAATTAGTCAGCAACCATAGTCCCGCCCCTAACTCCGCCCA
TCCCGCCCCTAACTCCGCCCAGTTCCGCCCATTCTCCGCCCCATGGCTGACTAATTTTTTTTATTTATGC
AGAGGCCGAGGCCGCCTCTGCCTCTGAGCTATTCCAGAAGTAGTGAGGAGGCTTTTTTGGAGGCCTAGGC
TACGCGTGCCACCATGTCTGCGGGAGACCCCCGCGTGGGATCCGGGTCCCTGGACTCCTTCATGTTCTCC
ATACCCTTGGTCGCGCTTAACGTGGGAGTGAGGCGCCGCCTATCGCTGTTCTTGAACCCTCGGACGCCCG
ACGCGGCCGACTGGACCTTGCTGGCGAAGGAGATGGGCTTCGAGTACTTGGAGATCGAAGAGCTGGAAAC
GCGCCCTGACCCCACTCGCAGTTTGTTGGATGCCTGGCAGGGGCGCTCTGGCGCGTCTGTCGGCAGGCTG
CTAGAGCTGCTGGCCTTGTTAGACCGTGAGGATATACTGAAGGAGCTGAAGTCGCGCATCGAGGAGGACT
GCCAGAAATACTTAGGTAAGCAGCAGAACCAGGAGTCCGAGAAGCCTTTACAGGTGGCCAGAGTGGAAAG
CAGTGTCCCACAAACAAAGGAACTGGGAGGCATCACCACCCTTGATGACCCCCTAGGACAAACGCCGGAA
CTTTTCGATGCCTTTATCTGCTACTGCCCCAACGATATCGAGTTTGTGCAGGAGATGATCCGGCAACTAG
AACAGACAGACTATCGGCTTAAGTTGTGTGTGTCCGACCGTGACGTCCTGCCGGGCACCTGTGTCTGGTC
CATTGCCAGCGAGCTAATTGAGAAAAGGTGTCGCCGCATGGTGGTGGTTGTTTCTGACGATTATCTACAG
AGCAAGGAATGTGACTTCCAGACCAAGTTTGCACTCAGCCTGTCTCCAGGTGTCCAACAGAAGCGACTGA
TTCCTATTAAATACAAGGCGATGAAGAAGGACTTTCCCAGTATCCTGCGGTTCATCACTATATGCGACTA
TACCAACCCTTGCACCAAGTCCTGGTTCTGGACCCGCCTTGCCAAGGCTTTGTCCCTGCCCGGAGGTAGT
GGCGGGTCCCCTCCTTCTCCCCAAGAAAACTCCTATGTCAGCTCCACTGGTAGGGCTCACTCCGGAGCCG
CACCATGGCAGCCACTCGCTGCACCATCAGGTGCTTCAGCCCAGGCCGCAGAGCAACTGCAACGGGGACC
CAACCAGCCAGTCGAGTCCGACGAAAGTCTTGGAGGGCTGAGCGCTGCTCTGCGGTCCTGGCACCTTACA
CCAAGTTGTCCCCTTGATCCTGCTCCTCTGCGGGAGGCTGGGTGCCCCCAAGGTGACACAGCAGGGGAAT
CCTCATGGGGTTCAGGACCTGGGAGCCGGCCAACCGCTGTTGAAGGCCTGGCTTTGGGCTCCTCTGCATC
ATCATCATCAGAACCTCCCCAGATTATCATCAATCCAGCTCGCCAGAAAATGGTTCAGAAATTGGCTTTG
TATGAGGATGGTGCCCTGGATTCCTTGCAATTGCTGTCATCTTCTTCTCTTCCCGGACTTGGACTTGAAC
AAGACAGACAAGGTCCAGAGGAGTCCGACGAGTTCCAGAGCGGAGGTTCCGGGGGTACTGGGGGTAGTGG
AGGAAGTGTGAGCAAGGGCGAGGAGCTGTTCACCGGGGTGGTGCCCATCCTGGTCGAGCTGGACGGCGAC
GTAAACGGCCACAAGTTCAGCGTGTCCGGCGAGGGCGAGGGCGATGCCACCTACGGCAAGCTGACCCTGA
AGTTCATCTGCACCACCGGCAAGCTGCCCGTGCCCTGGCCCACCCTCGTGACCACCCTGACCTACGGCGT
GCAGTGCTTCAGCCGCTACCCCGACCACATGAAGCAGCACGACTTCTTCAAGTCCGCCATGCCCGAAGGC
TACGTCCAGGAGCGCACCATCTTCTTCAAGGACGACGGCAACTACAAGACCCGCGCCGAGGTGAAGTTCG
AGGGCGACACCCTGGTGAACCGCATCGAGCTGAAGGGCATCGACTTCAAGGAGGACGGCAACATCCTGGG
GCACAAGCTGGAGTACAACTACAACAGCCACAACGTCTATATCATGGCCGACAAGCAGAAGAACGGCATC
AAGGTGAACTTCAAGATCCGCCACAACATCGAGGACGGCAGCGTGCAGCTCGCCGACCACTACCAGCAGA
ACACCCCCATCGGCGACGGCCCCGTGCTGCTGCCCGACAACCACTACCTGAGCACCCAGTCCAAGCTGAG
CAAAGACCCCAACGAGAAGCGCGATCACATGGTCCTGCTGGAGTTCGTGACCGCCGCCGGGATCACTCTC
GGCATGGACGAGCTGTACAAGTAAAGCGGCCGCGACTCTAGAGTCGACCTGCAGGCATGCAAGCTTGATA
TCAAGCTTATCGATAATCAACCTCTGGATTACAAAATTTGTGAAAGATTGACTGGTATTCTTAACTATGT
TGCTCCTTTTACGCTATGTGGATACGCTGCTTTAATGCCTTTGTATCATGCTATTGCTTCCCGTATGGCT
TTCATTTTCTCCTCCTTGTATAAATCCTGGTTGCTGTCTCTTTATGAGGAGTTGTGGCCCGTTGTCAGGC
AACGTGGCGTGGTGTGCACTGTGTTTGCTGACGCAACCCCCACTGGTTGGGGCATTGCCACCACCTGTCA
GCTCCTTTCCGGGACTTTCGCTTTCCCCCTCCCTATTGCCACGGCGGAACTCATCGCCGCCTGCCTTGCC
CGCTGCTGGACAGGGGCTCGGCTGTTGGGCACTGACAATTCCGTGGTGTTGTCGGGGAAATCATCGTCCT
TTCCTTGGCTGCTCGCCTGTGTTGCCACCTGGATTCTGCGCGGGACGTCCTTCTGCTACGTCCCTTCGGC
CCTCAATCCAGCGGACCTTCCTTCCCGCGGCCTGCTGCCGGCTCTGCGGCCTCTTCCGCGTCTTCGCCTT
CGCCCTCAGACGAGTCGGATCTCCCTTTGGGCCGCCTCCCCGCATCGATACCGTCGACCTCGAGGGAATT
AATTCGAGCTCGGTACCTTTAAGACCAATGACTTACAAGGCAGCTGTAGATCTTAGCCACTTTTTAAAAG
AAAAGGGGGGACTGGAAGGGCTAATTCACTCCCAACGAAGACAAGATCTGCTTTTTGCTTGTACTGGGTC
TCTCTGGTTAGACCAGATCTGAGCCTGGGAGCTCTCTGGCTAACTAGGGAACCCACTGCTTAAGCCTCAA
TAAAGCTTGCCTTGAGTGCTTCAAGTAGTGTGTGCCCGTCTGTTGTGTGACTCTGGTAACTAGAGATCCC
TCAGACCCTTTTAGTCAGTGTGGAAAATCTCTAGCAGCATCTAGAATTAATTCCGTGTATTCTATAGTGT
CACCTAAATCGTATGTGTATGATACATAAGGTTATGTATTAATTGTAGCCGCGTTCTAACGACAATATGT
ACAAGCCTAATTGTGTAGCATCTGGCTTACTGAAGCAGACCCTATCATCTCTCTCGTAAACTGCCGTCAG
AGTCGGTTTGGTTGGACGAACCTTCTGAGTTTCTGGTAACGCCGTCCCGCACCCGGAAATGGTCAGCGAA
CCAATCAGCAGGGTCATCGCTAGCCAGATCCTCTACGCCGGACGCATCGTGGCCGGCATCACCGGCGCCA
CAGGTGCGGTTGCTGGCGCCTATATCGCCGACATCACCGATGGGGAAGATCGGGCTCGCCACTTCGGGCT
CATGAGCGCTTGTTTCGGCGTGGGTATGGTGGCAGGCCCCGTGGCCGGGGGACTGTTGGGCGCCATCTCC
TTGCATGCACCATTCCTTGCGGCGGCGGTGCTCAACGGCCTCAACCTACTACTGGGCTGCTTCCTAATGC
AGGAGTCGCATAAGGGAGAGCGTCGAATGGTGCACTCTCAGTACAATCTGCTCTGATGCCGCATAGTTAA
GCCAGCCCCGACACCCGCCAACACCCGCTGACGCGCCCTGACGGGCTTGTCTGCTCCCGGCATCCGCTTA
CAGACAAGCTGTGACCGTCTCCGGGAGCTGCATGTGTCAGAGGTTTTCACCGTCATCACCGAAACGCGCG
AGACGAAAGGGCCTCGTGATACGCCTATTTTTATAGGTTAATGTCATGATAATAATGGTTTCTTAGACGT
CAGGTGGCACTTTTCGGGGAAATGTGCGCGGAACCCCTATTTGTTTATTTTTCTAAATACATTCAAATAT
GTATCCGCTCATGAGACAATAACCCTGATAAATGCTTCAATAATATTGAAAAAGGAAGAGTATGAGTATT
CAACATTTCCGTGTCGCCCTTATTCCCTTTTTTGCGGCATTTTGCCTTCCTGTTTTTGCTCACCCAGAAA
CGCTGGTGAAAGTAAAAGATGCTGAAGATCAGTTGGGTGCACGAGTGGGTTACATCGAACTGGATCTCAA
CAGCGGTAAGATCCTTGAGAGTTTTCGCCCCGAAGAACGTTTTCCAATGATGAGCACTTTTAAAGTTCTG
CTATGTGGCGCGGTATTATCCCGTATTGACGCCGGGCAAGAGCAACTCGGTCGCCGCATACACTATTCTC
AGAATGACTTGGTTGAGTACTCACCAGTCACAGAAAAGCATCTTACGGATGGCATGACAGTAAGAGAATT
ATGCAGTGCTGCCATAACCATGAGTGATAACACTGCGGCCAACTTACTTCTGACAACGATCGGAGGACCG
AAGGAGCTAACCGCTTTTTTGCACAACATGGGGGATCATGTAACTCGCCTTGATCGTTGGGAACCGGAGC
TGAATGAAGCCATACCAAACGACGAGCGTGACACCACGATGCCTGTAGCAATGGCAACAACGTTGCGCAA
ACTATTAACTGGCGAACTACTTACTCTAGCTTCCCGGCAACAATTAATAGACTGGATGGAGGCGGATAAA
GTTGCAGGACCACTTCTGCGCTCGGCCCTTCCGGCTGGCTGGTTTATTGCTGATAAATCTGGAGCCGGTG
AGCGTGGGTCTCGCGGTATCATTGCAGCACTGGGGCCAGATGGTAAGCCCTCCCGTATCGTAGTTATCTA
CACGACGGGGAGTCAGGCAACTATGGATGAACGAAATAGACAGATCGCTGAGATAGGTGCCTCACTGATT
AAGCATTGGTAACTGTCAGACCAAGTTTACTCATATATACTTTAGATTGATTTAAAACTTCATTTTTAAT
TTAAAAGGATCTAGGTGAAGATCCTTTTTGATAATCTCATGACCAAAATCCCTTAACGTGAGTTTTCGTT
CCACTGAGCGTCAGACCCCGTAGAAAAGATCAAAGGATCTTCTTGAGATCCTTTTTTTCTGCGCGTAATC
TGCTGCTTGCAAACAAAAAAACCACCGCTACCAGCGGTGGTTTGTTTGCCGGATCAAGAGCTACCAACTC
TTTTTCCGAAGGTAACTGGCTTCAGCAGAGCGCAGATACCAAATACTGTTCTTCTAGTGTAGCCGTAGTT
AGGCCACCACTTCAAGAACTCTGTAGCACCGCCTACATACCTCGCTCTGCTAATCCTGTTACCAGTGGCT
GCTGCCAGTGGCGATAAGTCGTGTCTTACCGGGTTGGACTCAAGACGATAGTTACCGGATAAGGCGCAGC
GGTCGGGCTGAACGGGGGGTTCGTGCACACAGCCCAGCTTGGAGCGAACGACCTACACCGAACTGAGATA
CCTACAGCGTGAGCTATGAGAAAGCGCCACGCTTCCCGAAGGGAGAAAGGCGGACAGGTATCCGGTAAGC
GGCAGGGTCGGAACAGGAGAGCGCACGAGGGAGCTTCCAGGGGGAAACGCCTGGTATCTTTATAGTCCTG
TCGGGTTTCGCCACCTCTGACTTGAGCGTCGATTTTTGTGATGCTCGTCAGGGGGGCGGAGCCTATGGAA
AAACGCCAGCAACGCGGCCTTTTTACGGTTCCTGGCCTTTTGCTGGCCTTTTGCTCACATGTTCTTTCCT
GCGTTATCCCCTGATTCTGTGGATAACCGTATTACCGCCTTTGAGTGAGCTGATACCGCTCGCCGCAGCC
GAACGACCGAGCGCAGCGAGTCAGTGAGCGAGGAAGCGGAAGAGCGCCCAATACGCAAACCGCCTCTCCC
CGCGCGTTGGCCGATTCATTAATGCAGCTGTGGAATGTGTGTCAGTTAGGGTGTGGAAAGTCCCCAGGCT
CCCCAGCAGGCAGAAGTATGCAAAGCATGCATCTCAATTAGTCAGCAACCAGGTGTGGAAAGTCCCCAGG
CTCCCCAGCAGGCAGAAGTATGCAAAGCATGCATCTCAATTAGTCAGCAACCATAGTCCCGCCCCTAACT
CCGCCCATCCCGCCCCTAACTCCGCCCAGTTCCGCCCATTCTCCGCCCCATGGCTGACTAATTTTTTTTA
TTTATGCAGAGGCCGAGGCCGCCTCGGCCTCTGAGCTATTCCAGAAGTAGTGAGGAGGCTTTTTTGGAGG
CCTAGGCTTTTGCAAAAAGCTTGGACACAAGACAGGCTTGCGAGATATGTTTGAGAATACCACTTTATCC
CGCGTCAGGGAGAGGCAGTGCGTAAAAAGACGCGGACTCATGTGAAATACTGGTTTTTAGTGCGCCAGAT
CTCTATAATCTCGCGCAACCTATTTTCCCCTCGAACACTTTTTAAGCCGTAGATAAACAGGCTGGGACAC
TTCACATGAGCGAAAAATACATCGTCACCTGGGACATGTTGCAGATCCATGCACGTAAACTCGCAAGCCG
ACTGATGCCTTCTGAACAATGGAAAGGCATTATTGCCGTAAGCCGTGGCGGTCTGTACCGGGTGCGTTAC
TGGCGCGTGAACTGGGTATTCGTCATGTCGATACCGTTTGTATTTCCAGCTACGATCACGACAACCAGCG
CGAGCTTAAAGTGCTGAAACGCGCAGAAGGCGATGGCGAAGGCTTCATCGTTATTGATGACCTGGTGGAT
ACCGGTGGTACTGCGGTTGCGATTCGTGAAATGTATCCAAAAGCGCACTTTGTCACCATCTTCGCAAAAC
CGGCTGGTCGTCCGCTGGTTGATGACTATGTTGTTGATATCCCGCAAGATACCTGGATTGAACAGCCGTG
GGATATGGGCGTCGTATTCGTCCCGCCAATCTCCGGTCGCTAATCTTTTCAACGCCTGGCACTGCCGGGC
GTTGTTCTTTTTAACTTCAGGCGGGTTACAATAGTTTCCAGTAAGTATTCTGGAGGCTGCATCCATGACA
CAGGCAAACCTGAGCGAAACCCTGTTCAAACCCCGCTTTAAACATCCTGAAACCTCGACGCTAGTCCGCC
GCTTTAATCACGGCGCACAACCGCCTGTGCAGTCGGCCCTTGATGGTAAAACCATCCCTCACTGGTATCG
CATGATTAACCGTCTGATGTGGATCTGGCGCGGCATTGACCCACGCGAAATCCTCGACGTCCAGGCACGT
ATTGTGATGAGCGATGCCGAACGTACCGACGATGATTTATACGATACGGTGATTGGCTACCGTGGCGGCA
ACTGGATTTATGAGTGGGCCCCGGATCTTTGTGAAGGAACCTTACTTCTGTGGTGTGACATAATTGGACA
AACTACCTACAGAGATTTAAAGCTCTAAGGTAAATATAAAATTTTTAAGTGTATAATGTGTTAAACTACT
GATTCTAATTGTTTGTGTATTTTAGATTCCAACCTATGGAACTGATGAATGGGAGCAGTGGTGGAATGCC
TTTAATGAGGAAAACCTGTTTTGCTCAGAAGAAATGCCATCTAGTGATGATGAGGCTACTGCTGACTCTC
AACATTCTACTCCTCCAAAAAAGAAGAGAAAGGTAGAAGACCCCAAGGACTTTCCTTCAGAATTGCTAAG
TTTTTTGAGTCATGCTGTGTTTAGTAATAGAACTCTTGCTTGCTTTGCTATTTACACCACAAAGGAAAAA
GCTGCACTGCTATACAAGAAAATTATGGAAAAATATTCTGTAACCTTTATAAGTAGGCATAACAGTTATA
ATCATAACATACTGTTTTTTCTTACTCCACACAGGCATAGAGTGTCTGCTATTAATAACTATGCTCAAAA
ATTGTGTACCTTTAGCTTTTTAATTTGTAAAGGGGTTAATAAGGAATATTTGATGTATAGTGCCTTGACT
AGAGATCATAATCAGCCATACCACATTTGTAGAGGTTTTACTTGCTTTAAAAAACCTCCCACACCTCCCC
CTGAACCTGAAACATAAAATGAATGCAATTGTTGTTGTTAACTTGTTTATTGCAGCTTATAATGGTTACA
AATAAAGCAATAGCATCACAAATTTCACAAATAAAGCATTTTTTTCACTGCATTCTAGTTGTGGTTTGTC
CAAACTCATCAATGTATCTTATCATGTCTGGATCAACTGGATAACTCAAGCTAACCAAAATCATCCCAAA
CTTCCCACCCCATACCCTATTACCACTGCCAATTACCTGTGGTTTCATTTACTCTAAACCTGTGATTCCT
CTGAATTATTTTCATTTTAAAGAAATTGTATTTGTTAAATATGTACTACAAACTTAGTAGTTGGAAGGGC
TAATTCACTCCCAAAGAAGACAAGATATCCTTGATCTGTGGATCTACCACACACAAGGCTACTTCCCTGA
TTAGCAGAACTACACACCAGGGCCAGGGGTCAGATATCCACTGACCTTTGGATGGTGCTACAAGCTAGTA
CCAGTTGAGCCAGATAAGGTAGAAGAGGCCAATAAAGGAGAGAACACCAGCTTGTTACACCCTGTGAGCC
TGCATGGGATGGATGACCCGGAGAGAGAAGTGTTAGAGTGGAGGTTTGACAGCCGCCTAGCATTTCATCA
CGTGGCCCGAGAGCTGCATCCGGAGTACTTCAAGAACTGCTGATATCGAGCTTGCTACAAGGGACTTTCC
GCTGGGGACTTTCCAGGGAGGCGTGGCCTGGGCGGGACTGGGGAGTGGCGAGCCCTCAGATCCTGCATAT
AAGCAGCTGCTTTTTGCCTGTACTGGGTCTCTCTGGTTAGACCAGATCTGAGCCTGGGAGCTCTCTGGCT
AACTAGGGAACCCACTGCTTAAGCCTCAATAAAGCTTGCCTTGAGTGCTTCAAGTAGTGTGTGCCCGTCT
GTTGTGTGACTCTGGTAACTAGAGATCCCTCAGACCCTTTTAGTCAGTGTGGAAAATCTCTAGCAGTGGC
GCCCGAACAGGGACTTGAAAGCGAAAGGGAAACCAGAGGAGCTCTCTCGACGCAGGACTCGGCTTGCTGA
AGCGCGCACGGCAAGAGGCGAGGGGCGGCGACTGGTGAGTACGCCAAAAATTTTGACTAGCGGAGGCTAG
AAGGAGAGAGATGGGTGCGAGAGCGTCAGTATTAAGCGGGGGAGAATTAGATCGCGATGGGAAAAAATTC
GGTTAAGGCCAGGGGGAAAGAAAAAATATAAATTAAAACATATAGTATGGGCAAGCAGGGAGCTAGAACG
ATTCGCAGTTAATCCTGGCCTGTTAGAAACATCAGAAGGCTGTAGACAAATACTGGGACAGCTACAACCA
TCCCTTCAGACAGGATCAGAAGAACTTAGATCATTATATAATACAGTAGCAACCCTCTATTGTGTGCATC
AAAGGATAGAGATAAAAGACACCAAGGAAGCTTTAGACAAGATAGAGGAAGAGCAAAACAAAAGTAAGAC
CACCGCACAGCAAGCGGCCGGCCGCTGATCTTCAGACCTGGAGGAGGAGATATGAGGGACAATTGGAGAA
GTGAATTATATAAATATAAAGTAGTAAAAATTGAACCATTAGGAGTAGCACCCACCAAGGCAAAGAGAAG
AGTGGTGCAGAGAGAAAAAAGAGCAGTGGGAATAGGAGCTTTGTTCCTTGGGTTCTTGGGAGCAGCAGGA
AGCACTATGGGCGCAGCGTCAATGACGCTGACGGTACAGGCCAGACAATTATTGTCTGGTATAGTGCAGC
AGCAGAACAATTTGCTGAGGGCTATTGAGGCGCAACAGCATCTGTTGCAACTCACAGTCTGGGGCATCAA
GCAGCTCCAGGCAAGAATCCTGGCTGTGGAAAGATACCTAAAGGATCAACAGCTCCTGGGGATTTGGGGT
TGCTCTGGAAAACTCATTTGCACCACTGCTGTGCCTTGGAATGCTAGTTGGAGTAATAAATCTCTGGAAC
AGATTTGGAATCACACGACCTGGATGGAGTGGGACAGAGAAATTAACAATTACACAAGCTTAATACACTC
CTTAATTGAAGAATCGCAAAACCAGCAAGAAAAGAATGAACAAGAATTATTGGAATTAGATAAATGGGCA
AGTTTGTGGAATTGGTTTAACATAACAAATTGGCTGTGGTATATAAAATTATTCATAATGATAGTAGGAG
GCTTGGTAGGTTTAAGAATAGTTTTTGCTGTACTTTCTATAGTGAATAGAGTTAGGCAGGGATATTCACC
ATTATCGTTTCAGACCCACCTCCCAACCCCGAGGGGACCCGACAGGCCCGAAGGAATAGAAGAAGAAGGT
GGAGAGAGAGACAGAGACAGATCCATTCGATTAGTGAACGGATCTCGACGGTATCGCCAAATGGCAGTAT
TCATCCACAATTTTAAAAGAAAAGGGGGGATTGGGGGGTACAGTGCAGGGGAAAGAATAGTAGACATAAT
AGCAACAGACATACAAACTAAAGAATTACAAAAACAAATTACAAAAATTCAAAATTTTCGGGTTTATTAC
AGGGACAGCAGAGATCCAGTTTGGATCGATAAGCTTGATATCGAATTCAG
Features (pLannotate 1.2.2; 35 found; start..end, strand, type, name):
      1..211     +  promoter       SV40 promoter: SV40 early promoter
    224..1111    +  CDS            Myd88: MYD88_MOUSE - Experimental evidence at protein level: Swiss-Prot protein existence level 1. [Isoform 2]: Defective in its ability to induce IRAK phosphorylation and NF-kappa-B activation and can function as a negative regulator of activation by IL-1 or lipopolysaccharide (LPS). From Mus musculus (Mouse).
   1109..1651    +  CDS            IRAK1 (fragment): IRAK1_HUMAN - Also known as IRAK. Experimental evidence at protein level: Swiss-Prot protein existence level 1. Serine/threonine-protein kinase that plays a critical role in initiating innate immune response against foreign pathogens. Involved in Toll-like receptor (TLR) and IL-1R signaling pathways. Is rapidly recruited by MYD88 to the receptor-signaling complex upon TLR activation. Association with MYD88 leads to IRAK1 phosphorylation by IRAK4 and subsequent autophosphorylation and kinase activation. Phosphorylates E3 ubiquitin ligases Pellino proteins (PELI1, PELI2 and PELI3) to promote pel
   1688..2404    +  CDS            mEGFP: enhanced GFP with monomerizing A206K mutation (Zacharias et al., 2002) mammalian codon-optimized
   2416..2446    +  misc_feature   MCS (fragment): pUC18/19 multiple cloning site
   2447..2465    +  misc_feature   MCS (fragment): pBluescript multiple cloning site
   2465..3053    +  misc_feature   WPRE: woodchuck hepatitis virus posttranscriptional regulatory element
   3054..3076    +  misc_feature   MCS (fragment): pBluescript multiple cloning site
   3093..3161    +  CDS            nef (fragment): NEF_HV1Z2 - Experimental evidence at protein level: Swiss-Prot protein existence level 1. Extracellular Nef protein targets CD4(+) T-lymphocytes for apoptosis by interacting with CXCR4 surface receptors. From Human immunodeficiency virus type 1 group M subtype D (isolate Z2/CDC-Z34) (HIV-1).
   3163..3396    +  LTR            3' LTR (ΔU3): self-inactivating 3' long terminal repeat (LTR) from HIV-1
   3421..3439    -  promoter       SP6 promoter: promoter for bacteriophage SP6 RNA polymerase
   3667..3946    +  CDS            TcR (fragment): tetracycline efflux protein; tet; confers resistance to tetracycline
   3947..3995    -  misc_feature   bom (fragment): basis of mobility region from pBR322
   4097..4132    -  CDS            rop (fragment): Rop protein, which maintains plasmids at low copy number; rop
   4227..4331    +  promoter       AmpR promoter: bla
   4332..5192    +  CDS            AmpR: β-lactamase; bla; confers resistance to ampicillin, carbenicillin, and related antibiotics
   5363..5951    +  rep_origin     ori: high-copy-number ColE1/pMB1/pBR322/pUC origin of replication
   6134..6190    +  CDS            lacI (fragment): lac repressor; lacI; The lac repressor binds to the lac operator to inhibit transcription in E. coli. This inhibition can be relieved by adding lactose or isopropyl-β-D-thiogalactopyranoside (IPTG).
   6197..6526    +  promoter       SV40 promoter: SV40 enhancer and early promoter
   6726..6845    +  CDS            gpt (fragment): XGPT_ECOLI - Also known as gpp, gxu. Experimental evidence at protein level: Swiss-Prot protein existence level 1. Purine salvage pathway enzyme that catalyzes the transfer of the ribosyl-5-phosphate group from 5-phospho-alpha-D-ribose 1- diphosphate (PRPP) to the N9 position of the 6-oxopurines guanine and xanthine to form the corresponding ribonucleotides GMP (guanosine 5'- monophosphate) and XMP (xanthosine 5'-monophosphate), with the release of PPi. To a lesser extent, also acts on hypoxanthine (PubMed:9100006, PubMed:3886014). Does not ribophosphorylate adenine (PubMed:3886014). From Esch
   6845..7180    +  CDS            gpt (fragment): XGPT_ECOLI - Also known as gpp, gxu. Experimental evidence at protein level: Swiss-Prot protein existence level 1. Purine salvage pathway enzyme that catalyzes the transfer of the ribosyl-5-phosphate group from 5-phospho-alpha-D-ribose 1- diphosphate (PRPP) to the N9 position of the 6-oxopurines guanine and xanthine to form the corresponding ribonucleotides GMP (guanosine 5'- monophosphate) and XMP (xanthosine 5'-monophosphate), with the release of PPi. To a lesser extent, also acts on hypoxanthine (PubMed:9100006, PubMed:3886014). Does not ribophosphorylate adenine (PubMed:3886014). From Esch
   7275..7580    +  CDS            frsA (fragment): FRSA_ECOLI - Also known as yafA. Experimental evidence at protein level: Swiss-Prot protein existence level 1. Catalyzes the hydrolysis of esters (PubMed:15808744). Displays esterase activity toward pNP-butyrate (PubMed:15808744). May stimulate mixed-acid fermentation by acting as a fermentation/respiration switch that down-regulates respiration and up- regulates fermentation rates (PubMed:15169777). From Escherichia coli (strain K12).
   7584..7658    +  CDS            small t antigen (fragment): SV40 (simian virus 40) small t antigen
   7660..7725    +  intron         small t intron: SV40 (simian virus 40) small t antigen intron
   7855..7875    +  CDS            SV40 NLS: nuclear localization signal of SV40 (simian virus 40) large T antigen
   8194..8277    +  CDS            large T antigen (fragment): large T antigen from SV40 (simian virus 40)
   8300..8434    +  polyA_signal   SV40 poly(A) signal: SV40 polyadenylation signal
   8601..8930    +  CDS            nef (fragment): NEF_HV1BR - Experimental evidence at protein level: Swiss-Prot protein existence level 1. Extracellular Nef protein targets CD4(+) T-lymphocytes for apoptosis by interacting with CXCR4 surface receptors (PubMed:14990729). From Human immunodeficiency virus type 1 group M subtype B (isolate BRU/LAI) (HIV-1).
   8978..9235    +  LTR            5' LTR (truncated): truncated 5' long terminal repeat (LTR) from HIV-1
   9282..9407    +  misc_feature   HIV-1 Ψ: packaging signal of human immunodeficiency virus type 1
   9391..9729    +  CDS            HIV-1 gag (fragment): gag protein from human immunodeficiency virus 1; gag
   9904..10137   +  misc_feature   RRE: The Rev response element (RRE) of HIV-1 allows for Rev-dependent mRNA export from the nucleus to the cytoplasm.
  10514..10614   +  CDS            Rev (fragment): human immunodeficiency virus 1 (HIV-1) Rev protein; rev; enhances nuclear export of unspliced and incompletely spliced viral mRNAs
  10651..10768   +  misc_feature   cPPT/CTS: central polypurine tract and central termination sequence of HIV-1
  10805..10828   -  misc_feature   MCS (fragment): pBluescript multiple cloning site
