[The description below was written by a language model from this plasmid's Addgene catalogue record and pLannotate feature annotations shown in this document.]
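Description:
pHRSV_CHARMS-V43D/E52K/R62E is a lentiviral transfer plasmid built on the pHR-dSV40 backbone for expression of a synthetic signalling protein in mammalian cells. It is maintained in E. coli through a high-copy ColE1/pUC-type origin and an ampicillin resistance gene (β-lactamase). The viral portion carries a truncated HIV-1 5' LTR, the Ψ packaging signal with a partial gag sequence, the Rev response element for Rev-dependent nuclear export of the genomic RNA, and the cPPT/CTS. It ends in a U3-deleted, self-inactivating 3' LTR. The backbone outside the LTRs also retains legacy pBR322- and SV40-derived remnants, including a second SV40 enhancer/promoter, fragments of the E. coli gpt gene, and SV40 small t intron and polyadenylation sequences.

The payload sits between the cPPT and a WPRE, which enhances post-transcriptional expression, and is driven by a short SV40 early promoter. The insert, assembled by Gibson cloning at MluI and NotI sites, is a CHARMS (Chimeric Higher-Order Assemblies for Receptor Mediated Signaling) variant. The automated annotation identifies its open reading frame as a mouse MyD88-derived segment followed by a fragment matching human IRAK1, fused at the C terminus to monomeric EGFP (A206K) for fluorescence detection. This version carries three death-domain substitutions, V43D, E52K and R62E, which according to the record disrupt oligomer formation. That makes it suited as an assembly-deficient comparison to other CHARMS constructs when testing how polymerisation of death-fold domains contributes to signalosome function, although the record does not describe specific experiments. No mammalian drug selection marker is annotated within the proviral region, so the mEGFP tag is the only annotated means of identifying transduced cells.
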