Addgene plasmid #233940: pHRSV_CHARMS-V43D/E52K/R62E
Purpose: Mammalian expression of Chimeric Higher-Order Assemblies for Receptor Mediated Signaling (CHARMS) variant: CHARMS three mutations in the death domain that disrupt oligomer formation
Depositing lab: Marcus Taylor. Depositing organization: Max Planck Institute for Infection Biology. Publication: Bottom-up reconstruction of functional death fold signalosomes reveals a requirement for polymer stability and avidity. Lichtenstein MA, Cao F, Lobnow F, Dirvanskyte P, Weyhenmeyer D, Kulesza A, Ziska E, Halfmann R, Taylor MJ. Science. 2025 Apr 25;388(6745):415-422. doi: 10.1126/science.adq3234. Epub 2025 Apr 24. PubMed 40273247.
Backbone
  Vector backbone: pHR-dSV40
  Vector type: Mammalian Expression, Lentiviral
Growth in bacteria
  Bacterial resistance: Ampicillin, 100 μg/mL
  Growth temperature: 37°C
  Growth strain: NEB Stable
  Copy number: High Copy
Gene/Insert
  Gene/Insert name: CHARMS-V43D/E52K/R62E
  Species: Synthetic
  Promoter: SV40
  Tag / fusion protein: mEGFP (C terminal on insert)
  Cloning method: Gibson Cloning
Terms and licenses: Academic/Nonprofit Terms; Industry Terms: Not Available to Industry
Depositor comments: Created by Gibson assembly using MluI (5') and NotI (3') sites. Please visit https://doi.org/10.1101/2024.05.08.593169 for bioRxiv preprint.
How to cite: pHRSV_CHARMS-V43D/E52K/R62E was a gift from Marcus Taylor (Addgene plasmid # 233940 ; http://n2t.net/addgene:233940 ; RRID:Addgene_233940)
