>Addgene plasmid #233940 | pHRSV_CHARMS-V43D/E52K/R62E | depositor partial sequence | sequence record 460110 | CHARMS-V43D/E52K/R62E insert
GCAGGCAGAAGTATGCAAAGCATGCATCTCAATTAGTCAGCAACCATAGTCCCGCCCCTAACTCCGCCCA
TCCCGCCCCTAACTCCGCCCAGTTCCGCCCATTCTCCGCCCCATGGCTGACTAATTTTTTTTATTTATGC
AGAGGCCGAGGCCGCCTCTGCCTCTGAGCTATTCCAGAAGTAGTGAGGAGGCTTTTTTGGAGGCCTAGGC
TACGCGTGCCACCATGCCACAAACAAAGGAACTGGGAGGCATCACCACCCTTGATGACCCCCTAGGACAA
ACGCCGGAACTTTTCGATGCCTTTATCTGCTACTGCCCCAACGATATCGAGTTTGTGCAGGAGATGATCC
GGCAACTAGAACAGACAGACTATCGGCTTAAGTTGTGTGTGTCCGACCGTGACGTCCTGCCGGGCACCTG
TGTCTGGTCCATTGCCAGCGAGCTAATTGAGAAAAGGTGTCGCCGCATGGTGGTGGTTGTTTCTGACGAT
TATCTACAGAGCAAGGAATGTGACTTCCAGACCAAGTTTGCACTCAGCCTGTCTCCAGGTGTCCAACAGA
AGCGACTGATTCCTATTAAATACAAGGCGATGAAGAAGGACTTTCCCAGTATCCTGCGGTTCATCACTAT
ATGCGACTATACCAACCCTTGCACCAAGTCCTGGTTCTGGACCCGCCTTGCCAAGGCTTTGTCCCTGCCC
GGAGGTAGTGGCGGGTCCCCTCCTTCTCCCCAAGAAAACTCCTATGTCAGCTCCACTGGTAGGGCTCACT
CCGGAGCCGCACCATGGCAGCCACTCGCTGCACCATCAGGTGCTTCAGCCCAGGCCGCAGAGCAACTGCA
ACGGGGACCCAACCAGCCAGTCGAGTCCGACGAAAGTCTTGGAGGGCTGAGCGCTGCTCTGCGGTCCTGG
CACCTTACACCAAGTTGTCCCCTTGATCCTGCTCCTCTGCGGGAGGCTGGGTGCCCCCAAGGTGACACAG
CAGGGGAATCCTCATGGGGTTCAGGACCTGGGAGCCGGCCAACCGCTGTTGAAGGCCTGGCTTTGGGCTC
CTCTGCATCATCATCATCAGAACCTCCCCAGATTATCATCAATCCAGCTCGCCAGAAAATGGTTCAGAAA
TTGGCTTTGTATGAGGATGGTGCCCTGGATTCCTTGCAATTGCTGTCATCTTCTTCTCTTCCCGGACTTG
GACTTGAACAAGACAGACAAGGTCCAGAGGAGTCCGACGAGTTCCAGGGTGGCAGTCCTAAGCAGGAACC
TCAAGAAATCGACTTCGGTGGGGGCTCAGGTGGAACTGGGTCAGGTGGCGGTTCTGGAGGTCCAAAACAA
GAACCACAGGAGATAGACTTTAGCGGAGGTTCCGGGGGTACTGGGGGTAGTGGAGGAAGTGTGAGCAAGG
GCGAGGAGCTGTTCACCGGGGTGGTGCCCATCCTGGTCGAGCTGGACGGCGACGTAAACGGCCACAAGTT
CAGCGTGTCCGGCGAGGGCGAGGGCGATGCCACCTACGGCAAGCTGACCCTGAAGTTCATCTGCACCACC
GGCAAGCTGCCCGTGCCCTGGCCCACCCTCGTGACCACCCTGACCTACGGCGTGCAGTGCTTCAGCCGCT
ACCCCGACCACATGAAGCAGCACGACTTCTTCAAGTCCGCCATGCCCGAAGGCTACGTCCAGGAGCGCAC
CATCTTCTTCAAGGACGACGGCAACTACAAGACCCGCGCCGAGGTGAAGTTCGAGGGCGACACCCTGGTG
AACCGCATCGAGCTGAAGGGCATCGACTTCAAGGAGGACGGCAACATCCTGGGGCACAAGCTGGAGTACA
ACTACAACAGCCACAACGTCTATATCATGGCCGACAAGCAGAAGAACGGCATCAAGGTGAACTTCAAGAT
CCGCCACAACATCGAGGACGGCAGCGTGCAGCTCGCCGACCACTACCAGCAGAACACCCCCATCGGCGAC
GGCCCCGTGCTGCTGCCCGACAACCACTACCTGAGCACCCAGTCCAAGCTGAGCAAAGACCCCAACGAGA
AGCGCGATCACATGGTCCTGCTGGAGTTCGTGACCGCCGCCGGGATCACTCTCGGCATGGACGAGCTGTA
CAAGTAAAGCGGCCGCGACTCTAGAGTCGACCTGCAGGCATGCAAGCTTGATATCAAGCTTATCGATAAT
CAACCTCTGGATTACAAAATTTGTGAAAGATTGACTGGTATTCTTAACTATGTTGCTCCTTTTACGCTAT
GTGGATACGCTGCTTTAATGCCTTTGTATCATGCTATTGCTTCCCGTATGGCTTTCATTTTCTCCTCCTT
GTATAAATCCTGGTTGCTGTCTCTTTATGAGGAGTTGTGGCCCGTTGTCAGGCAACGTGGCGTGGTGTGC
ACTGTGTTTGCTGACGCAACCCCCACTGGTTGGGGCATTGCCACCACCTGTCAGCTCCTTTCCGGGACTT
TCGCTTTCCCCCTCCCTATTGCCACGGCGGAACTCATCGCCGCCTGCCTTGCCCGCTGCTGGACAGGGGC
TCGGCTGTTGGGCACTGACAATTCCGTGGTGTTGTCGGGGAAATCATCGTCCTTTCCTTGGCTGCTCGCC
TGTGTTGCCACCTGGATTCTGCGCGGGACGTCCTTCTGCTACGTCCCTTCGGCCCTCAATCCAGCGGACC
TTCCTTCCCGCGGCCTGCTGCCGGCTCTGCGGCCTCTTCCGCGTCTTCGCCTTCGCCCTCAGACGAGTCG
GATCTCCCTTTGGGCCGCCTCCCCGCATCGATACCGTCGACCTCGAGGGAATTAATTCGAGCTCGGTACC
TTTAAGACCAATGACTTACAAGGCAGCTGTAGATCTTAGCCACTTTTTAAAAGAAAAGGGGGGACTGGAA
GGGCTAATTCACTCCCAACGAAGACAAGATCTGCTTTTTGCTTGTACTGGGTCTCTCTGGTTAGACCAGA
TCTGAGCCTGGGAGCTCTCTGGCTAACTAGGGAACCCACTGCTTAAGCCTCAATAAAGCTTGCCTTGAGT
GCTTCAAGTAGTGTGTGCCCGTCTGTTGTGTGACTCTGGTAACTAGAGATCCCTCAGACCCTTTTAGTCA
GTGTGGAAAATCTCTAGCAGCATCTAGAATTAATTCCGTGTATTCTATAGTGTCACCTAAATCGTATGTG
TATGATACATAAGGTTATGTATTAATTGTAGCCGCGTTCTAACGACAATATGTACAAGCCTAATTGTGTA
GCATCTGGCTTACTGAAGCAGACCCTATCATCTCTCTCGTAAACTGCCGTCAGAGTCGGTTTGGTTGGAC
GAACCTTCTGAGTTTCTGGTAACGCCGTCCCGCACCCGGAAATGGTCAGCGAACCAATCAGCAGGGTCAT
CGCTAGCCAGATCCTCTACGCCGGACGCATCGTGGCCGGCATCACCGGCGCCACAGGTGCGGTTGCTGGC
GCCTATATCGCCGACATCACCGATGGGGAAGATCGGGCTCGCCACTTCGGGCTCATGAGCGCTTGTTTCG
GCGTGGGTATGGTGGCAGGCCCCGTGGCCGGGGGACTGTTGGGCGCCATCTCCTTGCATGCACCATTCCT
TGCGGCGGCGGTGCTCAACGGCCTCAACCTACTACTGGGCTGCTTCCTAATGCAGGAGTCGCATAAGGGA
GAGCGTCGAATGGTGCACTCTCAGTACAATCTGCTCTGATGCCGCATAGTTAAGCCAGCCCCGACACCCG
CCAACACCCGCTGACGCGCCCTGACGGGCTTGTCTGCTCCCGGCATCCGCTTACAGACAAGCTGTGACCG
TCTCCGGGAGCTGCATGTGTCAGAGGTTTTCACCGTCATCACCGAAACGCGCGAGACGAAAGGGCCTCGT
GATACGCCTATTTTTATAGGTTAATGTCATGATAATAATGGTTTCTTAGACGTCAGGTGGCACTTTTCGG
GGAAATGTGCGCGGAACCCCTATTTGTTTATTTTTCTAAATACATTCAAATATGTATCCGCTCATGAGAC
AATAACCCTGATAAATGCTTCAATAATATTGAAAAAGGAAGAGTATGAGTATTCAACATTTCCGTGTCGC
CCTTATTCCCTTTTTTGCGGCATTTTGCCTTCCTGTTTTTGCTCACCCAGAAACGCTGGTGAAAGTAAAA
GATGCTGAAGATCAGTTGGGTGCACGAGTGGGTTACATCGAACTGGATCTCAACAGCGGTAAGATCCTTG
AGAGTTTTCGCCCCGAAGAACGTTTTCCAATGATGAGCACTTTTAAAGTTCTGCTATGTGGCGCGGTATT
ATCCCGTATTGACGCCGGGCAAGAGCAACTCGGTCGCCGCATACACTATTCTCAGAATGACTTGGTTGAG
TACTCACCAGTCACAGAAAAGCATCTTACGGATGGCATGACAGTAAGAGAATTATGCAGTGCTGCCATAA
CCATGAGTGATAACACTGCGGCCAACTTACTTCTGACAACGATCGGAGGACCGAAGGAGCTAACCGCTTT
TTTGCACAACATGGGGGATCATGTAACTCGCCTTGATCGTTGGGAACCGGAGCTGAATGAAGCCATACCA
AACGACGAGCGTGACACCACGATGCCTGTAGCAATGGCAACAACGTTGCGCAAACTATTAACTGGCGAAC
TACTTACTCTAGCTTCCCGGCAACAATTAATAGACTGGATGGAGGCGGATAAAGTTGCAGGACCACTTCT
GCGCTCGGCCCTTCCGGCTGGCTGGTTTATTGCTGATAAATCTGGAGCCGGTGAGCGTGGGTCTCGCGGT
ATCATTGCAGCACTGGGGCCAGATGGTAAGCCCTCCCGTATCGTAGTTATCTACACGACGGGGAGTCAGG
CAACTATGGATGAACGAAATAGACAGATCGCTGAGATAGGTGCCTCACTGATTAAGCATTGGTAACTGTC
AGACCAAGTTTACTCATATATACTTTAGATTGATTTAAAACTTCATTTTTAATTTAAAAGGATCTAGGTG
AAGATCCTTTTTGATAATCTCATGACCAAAATCCCTTAACGTGAGTTTTCGTTCCACTGAGCGTCAGACC
CCGTAGAAAAGATCAAAGGATCTTCTTGAGATCCTTTTTTTCTGCGCGTAATCTGCTGCTTGCAAACAAA
AAAACCACCGCTACCAGCGGTGGTTTGTTTGCCGGATCAAGAGCTACCAACTCTTTTTCCGAAGGTAACT
GGCTTCAGCAGAGCGCAGATACCAAATACTGTTCTTCTAGTGTAGCCGTAGTTAGGCCACCACTTCAAGA
ACTCTGTAGCACCGCCTACATACCTCGCTCTGCTAATCCTGTTACCAGTGGCTGCTGCCAGTGGCGATAA
GTCGTGTCTTACCGGGTTGGACTCAAGACGATAGTTACCGGATAAGGCGCAGCGGTCGGGCTGAACGGGG
GGTTCGTGCACACAGCCCAGCTTGGAGCGAACGACCTACACCGAACTGAGATACCTACAGCGTGAGCTAT
GAGAAAGCGCCACGCTTCCCGAAGGGAGAAAGGCGGACAGGTATCCGGTAAGCGGCAGGGTCGGAACAGG
AGAGCGCACGAGGGAGCTTCCAGGGGGAAACGCCTGGTATCTTTATAGTCCTGTCGGGTTTCGCCACCTC
TGACTTGAGCGTCGATTTTTGTGATGCTCGTCAGGGGGGCGGAGCCTATGGAAAAACGCCAGCAACGCGG
CCTTTTTACGGTTCCTGGCCTTTTGCTGGCCTTTTGCTCACATGTTCTTTCCTGCGTTATCCCCTGATTC
TGTGGATAACCGTATTACCGCCTTTGAGTGAGCTGATACCGCTCGCCGCAGCCGAACGACCGAGCGCAGC
GAGTCAGTGAGCGAGGAAGCGGAAGAGCGCCCAATACGCAAACCGCCTCTCCCCGCGCGTTGGCCGATTC
ATTAATGCAGCTGTGGAATGTGTGTCAGTTAGGGTGTGGAAAGTCCCCAGGCTCCCCAGCAGGCAGAAGT
ATGCAAAGCATGCATCTCAATTAGTCAGCAACCAGGTGTGGAAAGTCCCCAGGCTCCCCAGCAGGCAGAA
GTATGCAAAGCATGCATCTCAATTAGTCAGCAACCATAGTCCCGCCCCTAACTCCGCCCATCCCGCCCCT
AACTCCGCCCAGTTCCGCCCATTCTCCGCCCCATGGCTGACTAATTTTTTTTATTTATGCAGAGGCCGAG
GCCGCCTCGGCCTCTGAGCTATTCCAGAAGTAGTGAGGAGGCTTTTTTGGAGGCCTAGGCTTTTGCAAAA
AGCTTGGACACAAGACAGGCTTGCGAGATATGTTTGAGAATACCACTTTATCCCGCGTCAGGGAGAGGCA
GTGCGTAAAAAGACGCGGACTCATGTGAAATACTGGTTTTTAGTGCGCCAGATCTCTATAATCTCGCGCA
ACCTATTTTCCCCTCGAACACTTTTTAAGCCGTAGATAAACAGGCTGGGACACTTCACATGAGCGAAAAA
TACATCGTCACCTGGGACATGTTGCAGATCCATGCACGTAAACTCGCAAGCCGACTGATGCCTTCTGAAC
AATGGAAAGGCATTATTGCCGTAAGCCGTGGCGGTCTGTACCGGGTGCGTTACTGGCGCGTGAACTGGGT
ATTCGTCATGTCGATACCGTTTGTATTTCCAGCTACGATCACGACAACCAGCGCGAGCTTAAAGTGCTGA
AACGCGCAGAAGGCGATGGCGAAGGCTTCATCGTTATTGATGACCTGGTGGATACCGGTGGTACTGCGGT
TGCGATTCGTGAAATGTATCCAAAAGCGCACTTTGTCACCATCTTCGCAAAACCGGCTGGTCGTCCGCTG
GTTGATGACTATGTTGTTGATATCCCGCAAGATACCTGGATTGAACAGCCGTGGGATATGGGCGTCGTAT
TCGTCCCGCCAATCTCCGGTCGCTAATCTTTTCAACGCCTGGCACTGCCGGGCGTTGTTCTTTTTAACTT
CAGGCGGGTTACAATAGTTTCCAGTAAGTATTCTGGAGGCTGCATCCATGACACAGGCAAACCTGAGCGA
AACCCTGTTCAAACCCCGCTTTAAACATCCTGAAACCTCGACGCTAGTCCGCCGCTTTAATCACGGCGCA
CAACCGCCTGTGCAGTCGGCCCTTGATGGTAAAACCATCCCTCACTGGTATCGCATGATTAACCGTCTGA
TGTGGATCTGGCGCGGCATTGACCCACGCGAAATCCTCGACGTCCAGGCACGTATTGTGATGAGCGATGC
CGAACGTACCGACGATGATTTATACGATACGGTGATTGGCTACCGTGGCGGCAACTGGATTTATGAGTGG
GCCCCGGATCTTTGTGAAGGAACCTTACTTCTGTGGTGTGACATAATTGGACAAACTACCTACAGAGATT
TAAAGCTCTAAGGTAAATATAAAATTTTTAAGTGTATAATGTGTTAAACTACTGATTCTAATTGTTTGTG
TATTTTAGATTCCAACCTATGGAACTGATGAATGGGAGCAGTGGTGGAATGCCTTTAATGAGGAAAACCT
GTTTTGCTCAGAAGAAATGCCATCTAGTGATGATGAGGCTACTGCTGACTCTCAACATTCTACTCCTCCA
AAAAAGAAGAGAAAGGTAGAAGACCCCAAGGACTTTCCTTCAGAATTGCTAAGTTTTTTGAGTCATGCTG
TGTTTAGTAATAGAACTCTTGCTTGCTTTGCTATTTACACCACAAAGGAAAAAGCTGCACTGCTATACAA
GAAAATTATGGAAAAATATTCTGTAACCTTTATAAGTAGGCATAACAGTTATAATCATAACATACTGTTT
TTTCTTACTCCACACAGGCATAGAGTGTCTGCTATTAATAACTATGCTCAAAAATTGTGTACCTTTAGCT
TTTTAATTTGTAAAGGGGTTAATAAGGAATATTTGATGTATAGTGCCTTGACTAGAGATCATAATCAGCC
ATACCACATTTGTAGAGGTTTTACTTGCTTTAAAAAACCTCCCACACCTCCCCCTGAACCTGAAACATAA
AATGAATGCAATTGTTGTTGTTAACTTGTTTATTGCAGCTTATAATGGTTACAAATAAAGCAATAGCATC
ACAAATTTCACAAATAAAGCATTTTTTTCACTGCATTCTAGTTGTGGTTTGTCCAAACTCATCAATGTAT
CTTATCATGTCTGGATCAACTGGATAACTCAAGCTAACCAAAATCATCCCAAACTTCCCACCCCATACCC
TATTACCACTGCCAATTACCTGTGGTTTCATTTACTCTAAACCTGTGATTCCTCTGAATTATTTTCATTT
TAAAGAAATTGTATTTGTTAAATATGTACTACAAACTTAGTAGTTGGAAGGGCTAATTCACTCCCAAAGA
AGACAAGATATCCTTGATCTGTGGATCTACCACACACAAGGCTACTTCCCTGATTAGCAGAACTACACAC
CAGGGCCAGGGGTCAGATATCCACTGACCTTTGGATGGTGCTACAAGCTAGTACCAGTTGAGCCAGATAA
GGTAGAAGAGGCCAATAAAGGAGAGAACACCAGCTTGTTACACCCTGTGAGCCTGCATGGGATGGATGAC
CCGGAGAGAGAAGTGTTAGAGTGGAGGTTTGACAGCCGCCTAGCATTTCATCACGTGGCCCGAGAGCTGC
ATCCGGAGTACTTCAAGAACTGCTGATATCGAGCTTGCTACAAGGGACTTTCCGCTGGGGACTTTCCAGG
GAGGCGTGGCCTGGGCGGGACTGGGGAGTGGCGAGCCCTCAGATCCTGCATATAAGCAGCTGCTTTTTGC
CTGTACTGGGTCTCTCTGGTTAGACCAGATCTGAGCCTGGGAGCTCTCTGGCTAACTAGGGAACCCACTG
CTTAAGCCTCAATAAAGCTTGCCTTGAGTGCTTCAAGTAGTGTGTGCCCGTCTGTTGTGTGACTCTGGTA
ACTAGAGATCCCTCAGACCCTTTTAGTCAGTGTGGAAAATCTCTAGCAGTGGCGCCCGAACAGGGACTTG
AAAGCGAAAGGGAAACCAGAGGAGCTCTCTCGACGCAGGACTCGGCTTGCTGAAGCGCGCACGGCAAGAG
GCGAGGGGCGGCGACTGGTGAGTACGCCAAAAATTTTGACTAGCGGAGGCTAGAAGGAGAGAGATGGGTG
CGAGAGCGTCAGTATTAAGCGGGGGAGAATTAGATCGCGATGGGAAAAAATTCGGTTAAGGCCAGGGGGA
AAGAAAAAATATAAATTAAAACATATAGTATGGGCAAGCAGGGAGCTAGAACGATTCGCAGTTAATCCTG
GCCTGTTAGAAACATCAGAAGGCTGTAGACAAATACTGGGACAGCTACAACCATCCCTTCAGACAGGATC
AGAAGAACTTAGATCATTATATAATACAGTAGCAACCCTCTATTGTGTGCATCAAAGGATAGAGATAAAA
GACACCAAGGAAGCTTTAGACAAGATAGAGGAAGAGCAAAACAAAAGTAAGACCACCGCACAGCAAGCGG
CCGGCCGCTGATCTTCAGACCTGGAGGAGGAGATATGAGGGACAATTGGAGAAGTGAATTATATAAATAT
AAAGTAGTAAAAATTGAACCATTAGGAGTAGCACCCACCAAGGCAAAGAGAAGAGTGGTGCAGAGAGAAA
AAAGAGCAGTGGGAATAGGAGCTTTGTTCCTTGGGTTCTTGGGAGCAGCAGGAAGCACTATGGGCGCAGC
GTCAATGACGCTGACGGTACAGGCCAGACAATTATTGTCTGGTATAGTGCAGCAGCAGAACAATTTGCTG
AGGGCTATTGAGGCGCAACAGCATCTGTTGCAACTCACAGTCTGGGGCATCAAGCAGCTCCAGGCAAGAA
TCCTGGCTGTGGAAAGATACCTAAAGGATCAACAGCTCCTGGGGATTTGGGGTTGCTCTGGAAAACTCAT
TTGCACCACTGCTGTGCCTTGGAATGCTAGTTGGAGTAATAAATCTCTGGAACAGATTTGGAATCACACG
ACCTGGATGGAGTGGGACAGAGAAATTAACAATTACACAAGCTTAATACACTCCTTAATTGAAGAATCGC
AAAACCAGCAAGAAAAGAATGAACAAGAATTATTGGAATTAGATAAATGGGCAAGTTTGTGGAATTGGTT
TAACATAACAAATTGGCTGTGGTATATAAAATTATTCATAATGATAGTAGGAGGCTTGGTAGGTTTAAGA
ATAGTTTTTGCTGTACTTTCTATAGTGAATAGAGTTAGGCAGGGATATTCACCATTATCGTTTCAGACCC
ACCTCCCAACCCCGAGGGGACCCGACAGGCCCGAAGGAATAGAAGAAGAAGGTGGAGAGAGAGACAGAGA
CAGATCCATTCGATTAGTGAACGGATCTCGACGGTATCGCCAAATGGCAGTATTCATCCACAATTTTAAA
AGAAAAGGGGGGATTGGGGGGTACAGTGCAGGGGAAAGAATAGTAGACATAATAGCAACAGACATACAAA
CTAAAGAATTACAAAAACAAATTACAAAAATTCAAAATTTTCGGGTTTATTACAGGGACAGCAGAGATCC
AGTTTGGATCGATAAGCTTGATATCGAATTCAG
